Addgene plasmid #200294: MacMT3 Musa acuminata Metallothionein 3
Purpose: Bacterial expression plasmids for production of recombinant Musa acuminata Metallothionein 3
Depositing lab: Artur Krężel. Depositing organization: University of Wroclaw. Publication: Differentiated Zn(II) binding affinities in animal, plant, and bacterial metallothioneins define their zinc buffering capacity at physiological pZn. Mosna K, Jurczak K, Krezel A. Metallomics. 2023 Oct 4;15(10):mfad061. doi: 10.1093/mtomcs/mfad061. PubMed 37804185.
Backbone
  Vector backbone: pTYB21
  Vector type: Bacterial Expression
Growth in bacteria
  Bacterial resistance: Ampicillin, 100 μg/mL
  Growth temperature: 37°C
  Growth strain: DH5alpha
  Copy number: High Copy
Gene/Insert
  Gene/Insert name: Gene of metallothionein with Chiting Binding Domanin-Intein
  Species: Musa acuminata
  Tag / fusion protein: Chiting Binding Domanin-Intein (N terminal on backbone)
  Cloning method: Gibson Cloning
Terms and licenses: Academic/Nonprofit Terms; Industry Terms: Not Available to Industry
How to cite: MacMT3 Musa acuminata Metallothionein 3 was a gift from Artur Krężel (Addgene plasmid # 200294 ; http://n2t.net/addgene:200294 ; RRID:Addgene_200294)
