[The description below was written by a language model from this plasmid's Addgene catalogue record and pLannotate feature annotations shown in this document.]
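Description:
MacMT3 Musa acuminata Metallothionein 3 is a 7.65 kb bacterial expression plasmid built on the pTYB21 backbone, an intein-mediated purification vector, for producing recombinant banana (Musa acuminata) metallothionein 3 in E. coli. It is propagated through a ColE1/pMB1-type origin and selected with ampicillin via the β-lactamase gene. The catalogue lists it as high copy, although the feature table also annotates a rop gene, which normally moderates copy number. An M13 phage origin is present, along with backbone remnants from pBR322-type ancestry (bom, mbeC and tetracycline-resistance fragments) that are not functional markers.

The expression cassette is driven by a T7 promoter with an adjacent lac operator and the T7 gene 10 ribosome binding site. A plasmid-borne lacI gene supplies repressor, so expression is IPTG-inducible in a host that provides T7 RNA polymerase. Five tandem copies of the rrnB T1 terminator sit upstream of the promoter, presumably insulating it from read-through transcription, and a T7 terminator closes the unit. The open reading frame encodes the Saccharomyces cerevisiae VMA1 intein with the Bacillus circulans chitin binding domain inserted between its 5' and 3' regions, followed directly by the MT3 coding sequence, which was introduced by Gibson cloning. This places the tag at the N terminus of the metallothionein. The fusion can be captured on chitin resin, and thiol-induced cleavage at the intein's C-terminal junction releases the metallothionein without the tag. A short annotated SET1 fragment downstream of the insert is probably an incidental match to vector sequence. The associated work concerns the Zn(II) binding affinities and zinc buffering capacity of metallothioneins.
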