Features (pLannotate 1.2.2; 26 found; start..end, strand, type, name):
     33..137     +  promoter       AmpR promoter: bla
    138..998     +  CDS            AmpR: β-lactamase; bla; confers resistance to ampicillin, carbenicillin, and related antibiotics
   1040..1553    -  rep_origin     M13 ori (sequence partly withheld): M13 bacteriophage origin of replication; arrow indicates direction of (+) strand synthesis
   1664..2252    +  rep_origin     ori: high-copy-number ColE1/pMB1/pBR322/pUC origin of replication
   2429..2519    -  misc_feature   bom (fragment): basis of mobility region from pBR322
   2621..2812    -  CDS            rop: Rop protein, which maintains plasmids at low copy number; rop
   2853..2963    +  CDS            mbeC (fragment): MBEC_ECOLX - Experimental evidence at protein level: Swiss-Prot protein existence level 1. Required for efficient mobilization of ColE1 plasmid and is thus essential to promote the specific transfer of the plasmid during conjugation. Probably functions by inducing DNA bending, helping the MbeA relaxase to melt the DNA around the nic site and cleave the phosphodiester bond. Binds specifically double-stranded DNA (dsDNA) containing the ColE1 oriT but does not recognize the inverted repeat (IR). From Escherichia coli.
   2998..3320    -  CDS            TcR (fragment): tetracycline efflux protein; tet; confers resistance to tetracycline
   3335..3356    -  protein_bind   CAP binding site: CAP binding activates transcription in the presence of cAMP. E. coli catabolite activator protein
   3369..4451    -  CDS            lacI: lac repressor; lacI; The lac repressor binds to the lac operator to inhibit transcription in E. coli. This inhibition can be relieved by adding lactose or isopropyl-β-D-thiogalactopyranoside (IPTG).
   4452..4529    -  promoter       lacI promoter: lacI
   4537..4630    -  CDS            TcR (fragment): tetracycline efflux protein; tet; confers resistance to tetracycline
   4682..4768    +  terminator     rrnB T1 terminator: Escherichia coli rrnB; transcription terminator T1 from the E. coli rrnB gene
   4865..4951    +  terminator     rrnB T1 terminator: Escherichia coli rrnB; transcription terminator T1 from the E. coli rrnB gene
   5048..5134    +  terminator     rrnB T1 terminator: Escherichia coli rrnB; transcription terminator T1 from the E. coli rrnB gene
   5231..5317    +  terminator     rrnB T1 terminator: Escherichia coli rrnB; transcription terminator T1 from the E. coli rrnB gene
   5414..5500    +  terminator     rrnB T1 terminator: Escherichia coli rrnB; transcription terminator T1 from the E. coli rrnB gene
   5635..5653    +  promoter       T7 promoter: promoter for bacteriophage T7 RNA polymerase
   5654..5678    +  protein_bind   lac operator: The lac repressor binds to the lac operator to inhibit transcription in E. coli. This inhibition can be relieved by adding lactose or isopropyl-β-D-thiogalactopyranoside (IPTG). lac repressor encoded by lacI
   5693..5715    +  RBS            RBS: efficient ribosome binding site from bacteriophage T7 gene 10 (Olins and Rangwala, 1989)
   5768..6586    +  CDS            Sce VMA intein 5' region: 5' region of the intein from the yeast Vma1 subunit of the vacuolar ATPase (Chong et al., 1998); Saccharomyces cerevisiae VMA1
   6593..6745    +  CDS            CBD: chitin binding domain from chitinase A1 (Watanabe et al., 1994); Bacillus circulans chiA
   6749..7297    +  CDS            Sce VMA intein 3' region: modified 3' region of the intein from the yeast Vma1 subunit of the vacuolar ATPase (Chong et al., 1998); Saccharomyces cerevisiae VMA1; C-terminal cleavage of this intein can be induced by thiols.
   7298..7492    +  CDS            MT3_MUSAC: Protein inferred from homology: Swiss-Prot protein existence level 3. Metallothioneins have a high content of cysteine residues that bind various heavy metals. From Musa acuminata (Banana) (Musa cavendishii).
   7521..7570    +  CDS            SET1 (fragment): solubility-enhancement tag derived from T7 phage gene 10B
   7578..7625    +  terminator     T7 terminator: transcription terminator for bacteriophage T7 RNA polymerase
>Addgene plasmid #200294 | MacMT3 Musa acuminata Metallothionein 3 | addgene full sequence | sequence record 394922 | Addgene NGS Result
CTACGTCAGGTGGCACTTTTCGGGGAAATGTGCGCGGAACCCCTATTTGTTTATTTTTCTAAATACATTC
AAATATGTATCCGCTCATGAGACAATAACCCTGATAAATGCTTCAATAATATTGAAAAAGGAAGAGTATG
AGTATTCAACATTTCCGTGTCGCCCTTATTCCCTTTTTTGCGGCATTTTGCCTTCCTGTTTTTGCTCACC
CAGAAACGCTGGTGAAAGTAAAAGATGCTGAAGATCAGTTGGGTGCACGAGTGGGTTACATCGAACTGGA
TCTCAACAGCGGTAAGATCCTTGAGAGTTTTCGCCCCGAAGAACGTTTCCCAATGATGAGCACTTTTAAA
GTTCTGCTATGTGGCGCGGTATTATCCCGTGTTGACGCCGGGCAAGAGCAACTCGGTCGCCGCATACACT
ATTCTCAGAATGACTTGGTTGAGTACTCACCAGTCACAGAAAAGCATCTTACGGATGGCATGACAGTAAG
AGAATTATGCAGTGCTGCCATAACCATGAGTGATAACACTGCGGCCAACTTACTTCTGACAACGATCGGA
GGACCGAAGGAGCTAACCGCTTTTTTGCACAACATGGGGGATCATGTAACTCGCCTTGATCGTTGGGAAC
CGGAGCTGAATGAAGCCATACCAAACGACGAGCGTGACACCACGATGCCTGTAGCAATGGCAACAACGTT
GCGCAAACTATTAACTGGCGAACTACTTACTCTAGCTTCCCGGCAACAATTAATAGACTGGATGGAGGCG
GATAAAGTTGCAGGACCACTTCTGCGCTCGGCCCTTCCGGCTGGCTGGTTTATTGCTGATAAATCTGGAG
CCGGTGAGCGTGGGTCTCGCGGTATCATTGCAGCACTGGGGCCAGATGGTAAGCCCTCCCGTATCGTAGT
TATCTACACGACGGGGAGTCAGGCAACTATGGATGAACGAAATAGACAGATCGCTGAGATAGGTGCCTCA
CTGATTAAGCATTGGTAACTGTCAGACCAAGTTTACTCATATATACTTTAGATTGATT
[38 nt withheld, positions 1039-1076]
A
[37 nt withheld, positions 1078-1114]
ATTTTGTTAAAATTCGCGTTAAATTTTTGTTAAATCAGCTCATTTTTTAACCAATAGGCCGAAATCGGCA
AAATCCCTTATAAATCAAAAGAATAGCCCGAGATAGGGT
[37 nt withheld, positions 1224-1260]
AAAGAACGTGGACTCCAACGTCAAAGG
[141 nt withheld, positions 1288-1428]
G
[125 nt withheld, positions 1430-1554]
AAAGGATCTAGGTGAAGATCCTTTTTGATAATCTCATGACCAAAATCCCTTAACGTGAGTTTTCGTTCCA
CTGAGCGTCAGACCCCGTAGAAAAGATCAAAGGATCTTCTTGAGATCCTTTTTTTCTGCGCGTAATCTGC
TGCTTGCAAACAAAAAAACCACCGCTACCAGCGGTGGTTTGTTTGCCGGATCAAGAGCTACCAACTCTTT
TTCCGAAGGTAACTGGCTTCAGCAGAGCGCAGATACCAAATACTGTCCTTCTAGTGTAGCCGTAGTTAGG
CCACCACTTCAAGAACTCTGTAGCACCGCCTACATACCTCGCTCTGCTAATCCTGTTACCAGTGGCTGCT
GCCAGTGGCGATAAGTCGTGTCTTACCGGGTTGGACTCAAGACGATAGTTACCGGATAAGGCGCAGCGGT
CGGGCTGAACGGGGGGTTCGTGCACACAGCCCAGCTTGGAGCGAACGACCTACACCGAACTGAGATACCT
ACAGCGTGAGCTATGAGAAAGCGCCACGCTTCCCGAAGGGAGAAAGGCGGACAGGTATCCGGTAAGCGGC
AGGGTCGGAACAGGAGAGCGCACGAGGGAGCTTCCAGGGGGAAACGCCTGGTATCTTTATAGTCCTGTCG
GGTTTCGCCACCTCTGACTTGAGCGTCGATTTTTGTGATGCTCGTCAGGGGGGCGGAGCCTATGGAAAAA
CGCCAGCAACGCGGCCTTTTTACGGTTCCTGGCCTTTTGCTGGCCTTTTGCTCACATGTTCTTTCCTGCG
TTATCCCCTGATTCTGTGGATAACCGTATTACCGCCTTTGAGTGAGCTGATACCGCTCGCCGCAGCCGAA
CGACCGAGCGCAGCGAGTCAGTGAGCGAGGAAGCTATGGTGCACTCTCAGTACAATCTGCTCTGATGCCG
CATAGTTAAGCCAGTATACACTCCGCTATCGCTACGTGACTGGGTCATGGCTGCGCCCCGACACCCGCCA
ACACCCGCTGACGCGCCCTGACGGGCTTGTCTGCTCCCGGCATCCGCTTACAGACAAGCTGTGACCGTCT
CCGGGAGCTGCATGTGTCAGAGGTTTTCACCGTCATCACCGAAACGCGCGAGGCAGCTGCGGTAAAGCTC
ATCAGCGTGGTCGTGCAGCGATTCACAGATGTCTGCCTGTTCATCCGCGTCCAGCTCGTTGAGTTTCTCC
AGAAGCGTTAATGTCTGGCTTCTGATAAAGCGGGCCATGTTAAGGGCGGTTTTTTCCTGTTTGGTCACTG
ATGCCTCCGTGTAAGGGGGATTTCTGTTCATGGGGGTAATGATACCGATGAAACGAGAGAGGATGCTCAC
GATACGGGTTACTGATGATGAACATGCCCGGTTACTGGAACGTTGTGAGGGTAAACAACTGGCGGTATGG
ATGCGGCGGGACCAGAGAAAAATCACTCAGGGTCAATGCCAGCCGAACGCCAGCAAGACGTAGCCCAGCG
CGTCGGCCGCCATGCCGGCGATAATGGCCTGCTTCTCGCCGAAACGTTTGGTGGCGGGACCAGTGACGAA
GGCTTGAGCGAGGGCGTGCAAGATTCCGAATACCGCAAGCGACAGGCCGATCATCGTCGCGCTCCAGCGA
AAGCGGTCCTCGCCGAAAATGACCCAGAGCGCTGCCGGCACCTGTCCTACGAGTTGCATGATAAAGAAGA
CAGTCATAAGTGCGGCGACGATAGTCATGCCCCGCGCCCACCGGAAGGAGCTGACTGGGTTGAAGGCTCT
CAAGGGCATCGGTCGAGATCCCGGTGCCTAATGAGTGAGCTAACTTACATTAATTGCGTTGCGCTCACTG
CCCGCTTTCCAGTCGGGAAACCTGTCGTGCCAGCTGCATTAATGAATCGGCCAACGCGCGGGGAGAGGCG
GTTTGCGTATTGGGCGCCAGGGTGGTTTTTCTTTTCACCAGTGAGACGGGCAACAGCTGATTGCCCTTCA
CCGCCTGGCCCTGAGAGAGTTGCAGCAAGCGGTCCACGCTGGTTTGCCCCAGCAGGCGAAAATCCTGTTT
GATGGTGGTTAACGGCGGGATATAACATGAGCTGTCTTCGGTATCGTCGTATCCCACTACCGAGATGTCC
GCACCAACGCGCAGCCCGGACTCGGTAATGGCGCGCATTGCGCCCAGCGCCATCTGATCGTTGGCAACCA
GCATCGCAGTGGGAACGATGCCCTCATTCAGCATTTGCATGGTTTGTTGAAAACCGGACATGGCACTCCA
GTCGCCTTCCCGTTCCGCTATCGGCTGAATTTGATTGCGAGTGAGATATTTATGCCAGCCAGCCAGACGC
AGACGCGCCGAGACAGAACTTAATGGGCCCGCTAACAGCGCGATTTGCTGGTGACCCAATGCGACCAGAT
GCTCCACGCCCAGTCGCGTACCGTCTTCATGGGAGAAAATAATACTGTTGATGGGTGTCTGGTCAGAGAC
ATCAAGAAATAACGCCGGAACATTAGTGCAGGCAGCTTCCACAGCAATGGCATCCTGGTCATCCAGCGGA
TAGTTAATGATCAGCCCACTGACGCGTTGCGCGAGAAGATTGTGCACCGCCGCTTTACAGGCTTCGACGC
CGCTTCGTTCTACCATCGACACCACCACGCTGGCACCCAGTTGATCGGCGCGAGATTTAATCGCCGCGAC
AATTTGCGACGGCGCGTGCAGGGCCAGACTGGAGGTGGCAACGCCAATCAGCAACGACTGTTTGCCCGCC
AGTTGTTGTGCCACGCGGTTGGGAATGTAATTCAGCTCCGCCATCGCCGCTTCCACTTTTTCCCGCGTTT
TCGCAGAAACGTGGCTGGCCTGGTTCACCACGCGGGAAACGGTCTGATAAGAGACACCGGCATACTCTGC
GACATCGTATAACGTTACTGGTTTCACATTCACCACCCTGAATTGACTCTCTTCCGGGCGCTATCATGCC
ATACCGCGAAAGGTTTTGCGCCATTCGATGGTGTCCGGGATCTCGACGCTCTCCCTTATGCGACTCCTGC
ATTAGGAAGCAGCCCAGTAGTAGGTTGAGGCCGTTGAGCACCGCCGCCGCAAGGAATGGTGCATGCCGGC
ATGCCGCCCTTTCGTCTTCAAGAATTAATTCCCAATTCCCCAGGCATCAAATAAAACGAAAGGCTCAGTC
GAAAGACTGGGCCTTTCGTTTTATCTGTTGTTTGTCGGTGAACGCTCTCCTGAGTAGGACAAATCCGCCG
GGAGCGGATTTGAACGTTGCGAAGCAACGGCCCGGAGGGTGGCGGGCAGGACGCCCGCCATAAACTGCCA
GGAATTAATTCCCCAGGCATCAAATAAAACGAAAGGCTCAGTCGAAAGACTGGGCCTTTCGTTTTATCTG
TTGTTTGTCGGTGAACGCTCTCCTGAGTAGGACAAATCCGCCGGGAGCGGATTTGAACGTTGCGAAGCAA
CGGCCCGGAGGGTGGCGGGCAGGACGCCCGCCATAAACTGCCAGGAATTAATTCCCCAGGCATCAAATAA
AACGAAAGGCTCAGTCGAAAGACTGGGCCTTTCGTTTTATCTGTTGTTTGTCGGTGAACGCTCTCCTGAG
TAGGACAAATCCGCCGGGAGCGGATTTGAACGTTGCGAAGCAACGGCCCGGAGGGTGGCGGGCAGGACGC
CCGCCATAAACTGCCAGGAATTAATTCCCCAGGCATCAAATAAAACGAAAGGCTCAGTCGAAAGACTGGG
CCTTTCGTTTTATCTGTTGTTTGTCGGTGAACGCTCTCCTGAGTAGGACAAATCCGCCGGGAGCGGATTT
GAACGTTGCGAAGCAACGGCCCGGAGGGTGGCGGGCAGGACGCCCGCCATAAACTGCCAGGAATTAATTC
CCCAGGCATCAAATAAAACGAAAGGCTCAGTCGAAAGACTGGGCCTTTCGTTTTATCTGTTGTTTGTCGG
TGAACGCTCTCCTGAGTAGGACAAATCCGCCGGGAGCGGATTTGAACGTTGCGAAGCAACGGCCCGGAGG
GTGGCGGGCAGGACGCCCGCCATAAACTGCCAGGAATTGGGGATCGGAATTAATTCCCGGTTTAAACCGG
GGATCTCGATCCCGCGAAATTAATACGACTCACTATAGGGGAATTGTGAGCGGATAACAATTCCCCTCTA
GAAATAATTTTGTTTAACTTTAAGAAGGAGATATACTTATGAAAATCGAAGAAGGTAAACTGGTAATCGG
TTCCCTGGAGGGTTGCTTTGCCAAGGGTACCAATGTTTTAATGGCGGATGGGTCTATTGAATGTATTGAA
AACATTGAGGTTGGTAATAAGGTCATGGGTAAAGATGGCAGACCTCGTGAGGTAATTAAATTGCCCAGAG
GAAGAGAAACTATGTACAGCGTCGTGCAGAAAAGTCAGCACAGAGCCCACAAAAGTGACTCAAGTCGTGA
AGTGCCAGAATTACTCAAGTTTACGTGTAATGCGACCCATGAGTTGGTTGTTAGAACACCTCGTAGTGTC
CGCCGTTTGTCTCGTACCATTAAGGGTGTCGAATATTTTGAAGTTATTACTTTTGAGATGGGCCAAAAGA
AAGCCCCCGACGGTAGAATTGTTGAGCTTGTCAAGGAAGTTTCAAAGAGCTACCCAATATCTGAGGGGCC
TGAGAGAGCCAACGAATTAGTAGAATCCTATAGAAAGGCTTCAAATAAAGCTTATTTTGATTGGACTATT
GAGGCCAGAGATCTTTCTCTGTTGGGTTCCCATGTTCGTAAAGCTACCTACCAGACTTACGCTCCAATTC
TTTATGAGAATGACCACTTTTTCGACTACATGCAAAAAAGTAAGTTTCATCTCACCATTGAAGGTCCAAA
AGTACTTGCTTATTTACTTGGTTTATGGATTGGTGATGGATTGTCTGACAGGGCAACTTTTTCGGTTGAT
TCCAGAGATACTTCTTTGATGGAACGTGTTACTGAATATGCTGAAAAGTTGAATTTGTGCGCCGAGTATA
AGGACAGAAAAGAACCACAAGTTGCCAAAACTGTTAATTTGTACTCTAAAGTTGTCAGAGGTGCTAGCAC
AAATCCTGGTGTATCCGCTTGGCAGGTCAACACAGCTTATACTGCGGGACAATTGGTCACATATAACGGC
AAGACGTATAAATGTTTGCAGCCCCACACCTCCTTGGCAGGATGGGAACCATCCAACGTTCCTGCCTTGT
GGCAGCTTCAAGGTGGCCACGGTGGTATTCGCAATAATCTTAATACTGAGAATCCATTATGGGACGCTAT
TGTTGGCTTAGGATTCTTGAAGGACGGTGTCAAAAATATTCCTTCTTTCTTGTCTACGGACAATATCGGT
ACTCGTGAAACATTTCTTGCTGGTCTAATTGATTCTGATGGCTATGTTACTGATGAGCATGGTATTAAAG
CAACAATAAAGACAATTCATACTTCTGTCAGAGATGGTTTGGTTTCCCTTGCTCGTTCTTTAGGCTTAGT
AGTCTCGGTTAACGCAGAACCTGCTAAGGTTGACATGAATGTCACCAAACATAAAATTAGTTATGCTATT
TATATGTCTGGTGGAGATGTTTTGCTTAACGTTCTTTCGAAGTGTGCCGGCTCTAAAAAATTCAGGCCTG
CTCCCGCCGCTGCTTTTGCACGTGAGTGCCGCGGATTTTATTTCGAGTTACAAGAATTGAAGGAAGACGA
TTATTATGGGATTACTTTATCTGATGATTCTGATCATCAGTTTTTGCTTGGATCTCAGGTTGTTGTACAG
AACATGTCTACTTGTGGCAACTGTGATTGTGTGGACAAGAGCCAATGCGTTAAAAAAGGTAACTCTTACG
GCATCGACATTGTAGAAACCGAAAAAAGCTACGTAGATGAGGTAATCGTCGCGGCAGAGGCGGCTGAACA
CGACGGCAAGTGCAAATGCGGTGCTGCGTGCGCTTGCACTGATTGCAAGTGCGGCAACTAAGGTAATTAA
ATAACTAGTTGATCCGGCTGCTAACAAAGCCCGAAAGGAAGCTGAGTTGGCTGCTGCCACCGCTGAGCAA
TAACTAGCATAACCCCTTGGGGCCTCTAAACGGGTCTTGAGGGGTTTTTTGCTGAAAGGAGGAACTATAT
CCGGATAA
